>Addgene plasmid #123119 | pDEST-CMV GFP-GABARAPL1 G116 | addgene full sequence | sequence record 244033 | Addgene NGS Result
TCGACGGATCGGGAGATCTCCCGATCCCCTATGGTGCACTCTCAGTACAATCTGCTCTGATGCCGCATAG
TTAAGCCAGTATCTGCTCCCTGCTTGTGTGTTGGAGGTCGCTGAGTAGTGCGCGAGCAAAATTTAAGCTA
CAACAAGGCAAGGCTTGACCGACAATTGCATGAAGAATCTGCTTAGGGTTAGGCGTTTTGCGCTGCTTCG
CGATGTACGGGCCAGATATACGCGTTGACATTGATTATTGACTAGTTATTAATAGTAATCAATTACGGGG
TCATTAGTTCATAGCCCATATATGGAGTTCCGCGTTACATAACTTACGGTAAATGGCCCGCCTGGCTGAC
CGCCCAACGACCCCCGCCCATTGACGTCAATAATGACGTATGTTCCCATAGTAACGCCAATAGGGACTTT
CCATTGACGTCAATGGGTGGAGTATTTACGGTAAACTGCCCACTTGGCAGTACATCAAGTGTATCATATG
CCAAGTACGCCCCCTATTGACGTCAATGACGGTAAATGGCCCGCCTGGCATTATGCCCAGTACATGACCT
TATGGGACTTTCCTACTTGGCAGTACATCTACGTATTAGTCATCGCTATTACCATGGTGATGCGGTTTTG
GCAGTACATCAATGGGCGTGGATAGCGGTTTGACTCACGGGGATTTCCAAGTCTCCACCCCATTGACGTC
AATGGGAGTTTGTTTTGGCACCAAAATCAACGGGACTTTCCAAAATGTCGTAACAACTCCGCCCCATTGA
CGCAAATGGGCGGTAGGCGTGTACGGTGGGAGGTCTATATAAGCAGAGCTCGTTTAGTGAACCGTCAGAA
TTGATCTGGTACCGCCACCATGGTGAGCAAGGGCGAGGAGCTGTTCACCGGGGTGGTGCCCATCCTGGTC
GAGCTGGACGGCGACGTAAACGGCCACAAGTTCAGCGTGTCCGGCGAGGGCGAGGGCGATGCCACCTACG
GCAAGCTGACCCTGAAGTTCATCTGCACCACCGGCAAGCTGCCCGTGCCCTGGCCCACCCTCGTGACCAC
CCTGACCTACGGCGTGCAGTGCTTCAGCCGCTACCCCGACCACATGAAGCAGCACGACTTCTTCAAGTCC
GCCATGCCCGAAGGCTACGTCCAGGAGCGCACCATCTTCTTCAAGGACGACGGCAACTACAAGACCCGCG
CCGAGGTGAAGTTCGAGGGCGACACCCTGGTGAACCGCATCGAGCTGAAGGGCATCGACTTCAAGGAGGA
CGGCAACATCCTGGGGCACAAGCTGGAGTACAACTACAACAGCCACAACGTCTATATCATGGCCGACAAG
CAGAAGAACGGCATCAAGGTGAACTTCAAGATCCGCCACAACATCGAGGACGGCAGCGTGCAGCTCGCCG
ACCACTACCAGCAGAACACCCCCATCGGCGACGGCCCCGTGCTGCTGCCCGACAACCACTACCTGAGCAC
CCAGTCCGCCCTGAGCAAAGACCCCAACGAGAAGCGCGATCACATGGTCCTGCTGGAGTTCGTGACCGCC
GCCGGGATCACTCACGGCATGGACGAGCTCTACAAAAGCGGTTCCGGACCGGATCAAACAAGTTTGTACA
AAAAAGCAGGCTTAATGAAGTTCCAGTACAAGGAGGACCATCCCTTTGAGTATCGGAAAAAGGAAGGAGA
AAAGATCCGGAAGAAATATCCGGACAGGGTCCCCGTGATTGTAGAGAAGGCTCCAAAAGCCAGGGTGCCT
GATCTGGACAAGAGGAAGTACCTAGTGCCCTCTGACCTTACTGTTGGCCAGTTCTACTTCTTAATCCGGA
AGAGAATCCACCTGAGACCTGAGGACGCCTTATTCTTCTTTGTCAACAACACCATCCCTCCCACCAGTGC
TACCATGGGCCAACTGTATGAGGACAATCATGAGGAAGACTATTTTCTGTATGTGGCCTACAGTGATGAG
AGTGTCTATGGGTAATACCCAGCTTTCTTGTACAAAGTGGTGATAATTAATTAAGATAAACCCGCTGATC
AGCCTCGACTGTGCCTTCTAGTTGCCAGCCATCTGTTGTTTGCCCCTCCCCCGTGCCTTCCTTGACCCTG
GAAGGTGCCACTCCCACTGTCCTTTCCTAATAAAATGAGGAAATTGCATCGCATTGTCTGAGTAGGTGTC
ATTCTATTCTGGGGGGTGGGGTGGGGCAGGACAGCAAGGGGGAGGATTGGGAAGACAATAGCAGGCATGC
TGGGGATGCGGTGGGCTCTATGGCTTCTGAGGCGGAAAGAACCAGCTGGGGCTCTAGGGGGTATCCCC
[124 nt withheld, positions 2309-2432]
C
[91 nt withheld, positions 2434-2524]
A
[49 nt withheld, positions 2526-2574]
CCTTTGACGTTGGAGTCCACGTTCTTT
[37 nt withheld, positions 2602-2638]
ACCCTATCTCGGTCTATTCTTTTGATTTATAAGGGATTTTGCCGATTTCGGCCTATTGGTTAAAAAATGA
GCTGATTTAACAAAAATTTAACGCGAATTAATTCTGTGGAATGTGTGTCAGTTAGGGTGTGGAAAGTCCC
CAGGCTCCCCAGCAGGCAGAAGTATGCAAAGCATGCATCTCAATTAGTCAGCAACCAGGTGTGGAAAGTC
CCCAGGCTCCCCAGCAGGCAGAAGTATGCAAAGCATGCATCTCAATTAGTCAGCAACCATAGTCCCGCCC
CTAACTCCGCCCATCCCGCCCCTAACTCCGCCCAGTTCCGCCCATTCTCCGCCCCATGGCTGACTAATTT
TTTTTATTTATGCAGAGGCCGAGGCCGCCTCTGCCTCTGAGCTATTCCAGAAGTAGTGAGGAGGCTTTTT
TGGAGGCCTAGGCTTTTGCAAAAAGCTCCCGGGAGCTTGTATATCCATTTTCGGATCTGATCAAGAGACA
GGATGAGGATCGTTTCGCATGATTGAACAAGATGGATTGCACGCAGGTTCTCCGGCCGCTTGGGTGGAGA
GGCTATTCGGCTATGACTGGGCACAACAGACAATCGGCTGCTCTGATGCCGCCGTGTTCCGGCTGTCAGC
GCAGGGGCGCCCGGTTCTTTTTGTCAAGACCGACCTGTCCGGTGCCCTGAATGAACTGCAGGACGAGGCA
GCGCGGCTATCGTGGCTGGCCACGACGGGCGTTCCTTGCGCAGCTGTGCTCGACGTTGTCACTGAAGCGG
GAAGGGACTGGCTGCTATTGGGCGAAGTGCCGGGGCAGGATCTCCTGTCATCTCACCTTGCTCCTGCCGA
GAAAGTATCCATCATGGCTGATGCAATGCGGCGGCTGCATACGCTTGATCCGGCTACCTGCCCATTCGAC
CACCAAGCGAAACATCGCATCGAGCGAGCACGTACTCGGATGGAAGCCGGTCTTGTCGATCAGGATGATC
TGGACGAAGAGCATCAGGGGCTCGCGCCAGCCGAACTGTTCGCCAGGCTCAAGGCGCGCATGCCCGACGG
CGAGGATCTCGTCGTGACCCATGGCGATGCCTGCTTGCCGAATATCATGGTGGAAAATGGCCGCTTTTCT
GGATTCATCGACTGTGGCCGGCTGGGTGTGGCGGACCGCTATCAGGACATAGCGTTGGCTACCCGTGATA
TTGCTGAAGAGCTTGGCGGCGAATGGGCTGACCGCTTCCTCGTGCTTTACGGTATCGCCGCTCCCGATTC
GCAGCGCATCGCCTTCTATCGCCTTCTTGACGAGTTCTTCTGAGCGGGACTCTGGGGTTCGAAATGACCG
ACCAAGCGACGCCCAACCTGCCATCACGAGATTTCGATTCCACCGCCGCCTTCTATGAAAGGTTGGGCTT
CGGAATCGTTTTCCGGGACGCCGGCTGGATGATCCTCCAGCGCGGGGATCTCATGCTGGAGTTCTTCGCC
CACCCCAACTTGTTTATTGCAGCTTATAATGGTTACAAATAAAGCAATAGCATCACAAATTTCACAAATA
AAGCATTTTTTTCACTGCATTCTAGTTGTGGTTTGTCCAAACTCATCAATGTATCTTATCATGTCTGTAT
ACCGTCGACCTCTAGCTAGAGCTTGGCGTAATCATGGTCATAGCTGTTTCCTGTGTGAAATTGTTATCCG
CTCACAATTCCACACAACATACGAGCCGGAAGCATAAAGTGTAAAGCCTGGGGTGCCTAATGAGTGAGCT
AACTCACATTAATTGCGTTGCGCTCACTGCCCGCTTTCCAGTCGGGAAACCTGTCGTGCCAGCTGCATTA
ATGAATCGGCCAACGCGCGGGGAGAGGCGGTTTGCGTATTGGGCGCTCTTCCGCTTCCTCGCTCACTGAC
TCGCTGCGCTCGGTCGTTCGGCTGCGGCGAGCGGTATCAGCTCACTCAAAGGCGGTAATACGGTTATCCA
CAGAATCAGGGGATAACGCAGGAAAGAACATGTGAGCAAAAGGCCAGCAAAAGGCCAGGAACCGTAAAAA
GGCCGCGTTGCTGGCGTTTTTCCATAGGCTCCGCCCCCCTGACGAGCATCACAAAAATCGACGCTCAAGT
CAGAGGTGGCGAAACCCGACAGGACTATAAAGATACCAGGCGTTTCCCCCTGGAAGCTCCCTCGTGCGCT
CTCCTGTTCCGACCCTGCCGCTTACCGGATACCTGTCCGCCTTTCTCCCTTCGGGAAGCGTGGCGCTTTC
TCATAGCTCACGCTGTAGGTATCTCAGTTCGGTGTAGGTCGTTCGCTCCAAGCTGGGCTGTGTGCACGAA
CCCCCCGTTCAGCCCGACCGCTGCGCCTTATCCGGTAACTATCGTCTTGAGTCCAACCCGGTAAGACACG
ACTTATCGCCACTGGCAGCAGCCACTGGTAACAGGATTAGCAGAGCGAGGTATGTAGGCGGTGCTACAGA
GTTCTTGAAGTGGTGGCCTAACTACGGCTACACTAGAAGAACAGTATTTGGTATCTGCGCTCTGCTGAAG
CCAGTTACCTTCGGAAAAAGAGTTGGTAGCTCTTGATCCGGCAAACAAACCACCGCTGGTAGCGGTGGTT
TTTTTGTTTGCAAGCAGCAGATTACGCGCAGAAAAAAAGGATCTCAAGAAGATCCTTTGATCTTTTCTAC
GGGGTCTGACGCTCAGTGGAACGAAAACTCACGTTAAGGGATTTTGGTCATGAGATTATCAAAAAGGATC
TTCACCTAGATCCTTTTAAATTAAAAATGAAGTTTTAAATCAATCTAAAGTATATATGAGTAAACTTGGT
CTGACAGTTACCAATGCTTAATCAGTGAGGCACCTATCTCAGCGATCTGTCTATTTCGTTCATCCATAGT
TGCCTGACTCCCCGTCGTGTAGATAACTACGATACGGGAGGGCTTACCATCTGGCCCCAGTGCTGCAATG
ATACCGCGAGACCCACGCTCACCGGCTCCAGATTTATCAGCAATAAACCAGCCAGCCGGAAGGGCCGAGC
GCAGAAGTGGTCCTGCAACTTTATCCGCCTCCATCCAGTCTATTAATTGTTGCCGGGAAGCTAGAGTAAG
TAGTTCGCCAGTTAATAGTTTGCGCAACGTTGTTGCCATTGCTACAGGCATCGTGGTGTCACGCTCGTCG
TTTGGTATGGCTTCATTCAGCTCCGGTTCCCAACGATCAAGGCGAGTTACATGATCCCCCATGTTGTGCA
AAAAAGCGGTTAGCTCCTTCGGTCCTCCGATCGTTGTCAGAAGTAAGTTGGCCGCAGTGTTATCACTCAT
GGTTATGGCAGCACTGCATAATTCTCTTACTGTCATGCCATCCGTAAGATGCTTTTCTGTGACTGGTGAG
TACTCAACCAAGTCATTCTGAGAATAGTGTATGCGGCGACCGAGTTGCTCTTGCCCGGCGTCAATACGGG
ATAATACCGCGCCACATAGCAGAACTTTAAAAGTGCTCATCATTGGAAAACGTTCTTCGGGGCGAAAACT
CTCAAGGATCTTACCGCTGTTGAGATCCAGTTCGATGTAACCCACTCGTGCACCCAACTGATCTTCAGCA
TCTTTTACTTTCACCAGCGTTTCTGGGTGAGCAAAAACAGGAAGGCAAAATGCCGCAAAAAAGGGAATAA
GGGCGACACGGAAATGTTGAATACTCATACTCTTCCTTTTTCAATATTATTGAAGCATTTATCAGGGTTA
TTGTCTCATGAGCGGATACATATTTGAATGTATTTAGAAAAATAAACAAATAGGGGTTCCGCGCACATTT
CCCCGAAAAGTGCCACCTGACG
Features (pLannotate 1.2.2; 21 found; start..end, strand, type, name):
     30..82      -  misc_feature   bom (fragment): basis of mobility region from pBR322
    237..616     +  enhancer       CMV enhancer: human cytomegalovirus immediate early enhancer
    617..820     +  promoter       CMV promoter: human cytomegalovirus (CMV) immediate early promoter
    860..1576    +  CDS            EGFP: EGFP is a basic (constitutively fluorescent) green fluorescent protein published in 1996, derived from Aequorea victoria. It is reported to be a rapidly-maturing weak dimer with moderate acid sensitivity.
   1598..1622    +  protein_bind   attB1: mutant version of attB; recombination site for the Gateway® BP reaction BP Clonase™
   1625..1972    +  CDS            GABARAPL1: GBRL1_HUMAN - Also known as GEC1. Experimental evidence at protein level: Swiss-Prot protein existence level 1. Ubiquitin-like modifier that increases cell-surface expression of kappa-type opioid receptor through facilitating anterograde intracellular trafficking of the receptor (PubMed:16431922). Involved in formation of autophagosomal vacuoles (PubMed:20404487). While LC3s are involved in elongation of the phagophore membrane, the GABARAP/GATE-16 subfamily is essential for a later stage in autophagosome maturation (PubMed:20404487). Through its interaction with the reticulophagy receptor TEX
   1977..2001    -  protein_bind   attB2: mutant version of attB; recombination site for the Gateway® BP reaction BP Clonase™
   2039..2263    +  polyA_signal   bGH poly(A) signal: bovine growth hormone polyadenylation signal
   2267..2288    +  promoter       SV40 promoter (fragment): SV40 enhancer and early promoter
   2309..2737    +  rep_origin     f1 ori (sequence partly withheld): f1 bacteriophage origin of replication; arrow indicates direction of (+) strand synthesis
   2751..3080    +  promoter       SV40 promoter: SV40 enhancer and early promoter
   3147..3938    +  CDS            neo: KKA2_KLEPN - Also known as kan, nptII. Experimental evidence at protein level: Swiss-Prot protein existence level 1. Resistance to kanamycin, neomycin, paromomycin, ribostamycin, butirosin and gentamicin B. From Klebsiella pneumoniae.
   3962..4120    +  CDS            ble (fragment): BLE_KLEPN - Experimental evidence at protein level: Swiss-Prot protein existence level 1. Binding protein with a strong affinity to the bleomycin family of antibiotics. Binds to CL990; an antimitotic-antibiotic compound. From Klebsiella pneumoniae.
   4115..4236    +  polyA_signal   SV40 poly(A) signal: SV40 polyadenylation signal
   4309..4325    -  protein_bind   lac operator: The lac repressor binds to the lac operator to inhibit transcription in E. coli. This inhibition can be relieved by adding lactose or isopropyl-β-D-thiogalactopyranoside (IPTG). lac repressor encoded by lacI
   4333..4363    -  promoter       lac promoter: promoter for the E. coli lac operon
   4378..4399    -  protein_bind   CAP binding site: CAP binding activates transcription in the presence of cAMP. E. coli catabolite activator protein
   4412..4504    -  CDS            lacI (fragment): lac repressor; lacI; The lac repressor binds to the lac operator to inhibit transcription in E. coli. This inhibition can be relieved by adding lactose or isopropyl-β-D-thiogalactopyranoside (IPTG).
   4687..5275    -  rep_origin     ori: high-copy-number ColE1/pMB1/pBR322/pUC origin of replication
   5446..6306    -  CDS            AmpR: β-lactamase; bla; confers resistance to ampicillin, carbenicillin, and related antibiotics
   6307..6411    -  promoter       AmpR promoter: bla
