[The description below was written by a language model from this plasmid's Addgene catalogue record and pLannotate feature annotations shown in this document.]
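Description:
pDEST-CMV GFP-GABARAPL1 G116 is a mammalian expression plasmid built by Gateway cloning into the pDEST-CMV-N-EGFP destination backbone. It is propagated in E. coli as a high-copy plasmid through a ColE1/pUC-type origin, with ampicillin selection provided by a β-lactamase gene under its own promoter. An f1 phage origin is also present. For selection in mammalian cells, an SV40 enhancer/early promoter drives a neomycin phosphotransferase gene terminated by an SV40 polyadenylation signal, which allows G418 selection of stable transfectants. The annotation also picks up short remnants with no stated function in this construct: a bom fragment, a ble fragment, and lac promoter/operator and lacI fragments.

The expression cassette consists of the human CMV immediate-early enhancer and promoter, an EGFP coding sequence supplied by the backbone, and an attB1 site left by the recombination reaction. These are followed by the human GABARAPL1 open reading frame, an attB2 site and the bovine growth hormone polyadenylation signal. The product is GABARAPL1 tagged with EGFP at its N terminus. GABARAPL1 is an ATG8-family ubiquitin-like modifier involved in autophagosome formation and maturation. The insert lacks amino acid 117 and carries a stop codon directly after glycine 116, so the protein ends at that residue. In ATG8-family proteins, the C-terminal glycine is normally exposed by ATG4 protease cleavage before lipid conjugation, so this truncation presumably mimics the already processed form. That reading fits the associated study of ATG4 isoform redundancy in LC3/GABARAP processing, although the record itself states the purpose only as expressing EGFP-GABARAPL1 G116 in mammalian cells.
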