Addgene plasmid #123119: pDEST-CMV GFP-GABARAPL1 G116
Purpose: Expresses EGFP-GABARAPL1 G116 in mammalian cells.
Depositing lab: Robin Ketteler. Depositing organization: University College London. Publication: Redundancy of human ATG4 protease isoforms in autophagy and LC3/GABARAP processing revealed in cells. Agrotis A, Pengo N, Burden JJ, Ketteler R. Autophagy. 2019 Jan 21. doi: 10.1080/15548627.2019.1569925. PubMed 30661429.
Backbone
  Vector backbone: pDEST-CMV-N-EGFP
  Backbone size w/o insert (bp): 6052
  Vector type: Mammalian Expression
  Selectable markers: Neomycin (select with G418)
Growth in bacteria
  Bacterial resistance: Ampicillin, 100 μg/mL
  Growth temperature: 37°C
  Growth strain: DH5alpha
  Copy number: High Copy
Gene/Insert
  Gene/Insert name: Gamma-aminobutyric acid receptor-associated protein-like 1
  Species: H. sapiens (human)
  Mutation: Deleted amino acid 117. Stop codon after G116
  GenBank ID: NM_031412.2
  Entrez Gene: GABARAPL1 (a.k.a. APG8-LIKE, APG8L, ATG8, ATG8B, ATG8L, GEC1)
  Promoter: CMV
  Tag / fusion protein: EGFP (N terminal on backbone)
  Cloning method: Gateway Cloning
  Sequencing primers: 5′ EGFP C F; 3′ BGH Reverse
Terms and licenses: Academic/Nonprofit Terms; Industry Terms: Not Available to Industry
How to cite: pDEST-CMV GFP-GABARAPL1 G116 was a gift from Robin Ketteler (Addgene plasmid # 123119 ; http://n2t.net/addgene:123119 ; RRID:Addgene_123119)
